>Addgene plasmid #73857 | pAWp30 | depositor full sequence | sequence record 136965 | pAWp30 sequence 12897 bps
CTAGAGGCCACCATGGCCCCAAAGAAGAAGCGGAAGGTCGGTATCCACGGAGTCCCAGCAGCCGACAAGA
AGTACAGCATCGGCCTGGACATCGGCACCAACTCTGTGGGCTGGGCCGTGATCACCGACGAGTACAAGGT
GCCCAGCAAGAAATTCAAGGTGCTGGGCAACACCGACCGGCACAGCATCAAGAAGAACCTGATCGGAGCC
CTGCTGTTCGACAGCGGCGAAACAGCCGAGGCCACCCGGCTGAAGAGAACCGCCAGAAGAAGATACACCA
GACGGAAGAACCGGATCTGCTATCTGCAAGAGATCTTCAGCAACGAGATGGCCAAGGTGGACGACAGCTT
CTTCCACAGACTGGAAGAGTCCTTCCTGGTGGAAGAGGATAAGAAGCACGAGCGGCACCCCATCTTCGGC
AACATCGTGGACGAGGTGGCCTACCACGAGAAGTACCCCACCATCTACCACCTGAGAAAGAAACTGGTGG
ACAGCACCGACAAGGCCGACCTGCGGCTGATCTATCTGGCCCTGGCCCACATGATCAAGTTCCGGGGCCA
CTTCCTGATCGAGGGCGACCTGAACCCCGACAACAGCGACGTGGACAAGCTGTTCATCCAGCTGGTGCAG
ACCTACAACCAGCTGTTCGAGGAAAACCCCATCAACGCCAGCGGCGTGGACGCCAAGGCCATCCTGTCTG
CCAGACTGAGCAAGAGCAGACGGCTGGAAAATCTGATCGCCCAGCTGCCCGGCGAGAAGAAGAATGGCCT
GTTCGGAAACCTGATTGCCCTGAGCCTGGGCCTGACCCCCAACTTCAAGAGCAACTTCGACCTGGCCGAG
GATGCCAAACTGCAGCTGAGCAAGGACACCTACGACGACGACCTGGACAACCTGCTGGCCCAGATCGGCG
ACCAGTACGCCGACCTGTTTCTGGCCGCCAAGAACCTGTCCGACGCCATCCTGCTGAGCGACATCCTGAG
AGTGAACACCGAGATCACCAAGGCCCCCCTGAGCGCCTCTATGATCAAGAGATACGACGAGCACCACCAG
GACCTGACCCTGCTGAAAGCTCTCGTGCGGCAGCAGCTGCCTGAGAAGTACAAAGAGATTTTCTTCGACC
AGAGCAAGAACGGCTACGCCGGCTACATTGACGGCGGAGCCAGCCAGGAAGAGTTCTACAAGTTCATCAA
GCCCATCCTGGAAAAGATGGACGGCACCGAGGAACTGCTCGTGAAGCTGAACAGAGAGGACCTGCTGCGG
AAGCAGCGGACCTTCGACAACGGCAGCATCCCCCACCAGATCCACCTGGGAGAGCTGCACGCCATTCTGC
GGCGGCAGGAAGATTTTTACCCATTCCTGAAGGACAACCGGGAAAAGATCGAGAAGATCCTGACCTTCCG
CATCCCCTACTACGTGGGCCCTCTGGCCAGGGGAAACAGCAGATTCGCCTGGATGACCAGAAAGAGCGAG
GAAACCATCACCCCCTGGAACTTCGAGGAAGTGGTGGACAAGGGCGCTTCCGCCCAGAGCTTCATCGAGC
GGATGACCAACTTCGATAAGAACCTGCCCAACGAGAAGGTGCTGCCCAAGCACAGCCTGCTGTACGAGTA
CTTCACCGTGTATAACGAGCTGACCAAAGTGAAATACGTGACCGAGGGAATGAGAAAGCCCGCCTTCCTG
AGCGGCGAGCAGAAAAAGGCCATCGTGGACCTGCTGTTCAAGACCAACCGGAAAGTGACCGTGAAGCAGC
TGAAAGAGGACTACTTCAAGAAAATCGAGTGCTTCGACTCCGTGGAAATCTCCGGCGTGGAAGATCGGTT
CAACGCCTCCCTGGGCACATACCACGATCTGCTGAAAATTATCAAGGACAAGGACTTCCTGGACAATGAG
GAAAACGAGGACATTCTGGAAGATATCGTGCTGACCCTGACACTGTTTGAGGACAGAGAGATGATCGAGG
AACGGCTGAAAACCTATGCCCACCTGTTCGACGACAAAGTGATGAAGCAGCTGAAGCGGCGGAGATACAC
CGGCTGGGGCAGGCTGAGCCGGAAGCTGATCAACGGCATCCGGGACAAGCAGTCCGGCAAGACAATCCTG
GATTTCCTGAAGTCCGACGGCTTCGCCAACAGAAACTTCATGCAGCTGATCCACGACGACAGCCTGACCT
TTAAAGAGGACATCCAGAAAGCCCAGGTGTCCGGCCAGGGCGATAGCCTGCACGAGCACATTGCCAATCT
GGCCGGCAGCCCCGCCATTAAGAAGGGCATCCTGCAGACAGTGAAGGTGGTGGACGAGCTCGTGAAAGTG
ATGGGCCGGCACAAGCCCGAGAACATCGTGATCGAAATGGCCAGAGAGAACCAGACCACCCAGAAGGGAC
AGAAGAACAGCCGCGAGAGAATGAAGCGGATCGAAGAGGGCATCAAAGAGCTGGGCAGCCAGATCCTGAA
AGAACACCCCGTGGAAAACACCCAGCTGCAGAACGAGAAGCTGTACCTGTACTACCTGCAGAATGGGCGG
GATATGTACGTGGACCAGGAACTGGACATCAACCGGCTGTCCGACTACGATGTGGACCATATCGTGCCTC
AGAGCTTTCTGAAGGACGACTCCATCGACAACAAGGTGCTGACCAGAAGCGACAAGAACCGGGGCAAGAG
CGACAACGTGCCCTCCGAAGAGGTCGTGAAGAAGATGAAGAACTACTGGCGGCAGCTGCTGAACGCCAAG
CTGATTACCCAGAGAAAGTTCGACAATCTGACCAAGGCCGAGAGAGGCGGCCTGAGCGAACTGGATAAGG
CCGGCTTCATCAAGAGACAGCTGGTGGAAACCCGGCAGATCACAAAGCACGTGGCACAGATCCTGGACTC
CCGGATGAACACTAAGTACGACGAGAATGACAAGCTGATCCGGGAAGTGAAAGTGATCACCCTGAAGTCC
AAGCTGGTGTCCGATTTCCGGAAGGATTTCCAGTTTTACAAAGTGCGCGAGATCAACAACTACCACCACG
CCCACGACGCCTACCTGAACGCCGTCGTGGGAACCGCCCTGATCAAAAAGTACCCTAAGCTGGAAAGCGA
GTTCGTGTACGGCGACTACAAGGTGTACGACGTGCGGAAGATGATCGCCAAGAGCGAGCAGGAAATCGGC
AAGGCTACCGCCAAGTACTTCTTCTACAGCAACATCATGAACTTTTTCAAGACCGAGATTACCCTGGCCA
ACGGCGAGATCCGGAAGCGGCCTCTGATCGAGACAAACGGCGAAACCGGGGAGATCGTGTGGGATAAGGG
CCGGGATTTTGCCACCGTGCGGAAAGTGCTGAGCATGCCCCAAGTGAATATCGTGAAAAAGACCGAGGTG
CAGACAGGCGGCTTCAGCAAAGAGTCTATCCTGCCCAAGAGGAACAGCGATAAGCTGATCGCCAGAAAGA
AGGACTGGGACCCTAAGAAGTACGGCGGCTTCGACAGCCCCACCGTGGCCTATTCTGTGCTGGTGGTGGC
CAAAGTGGAAAAGGGCAAGTCCAAGAAACTGAAGAGTGTGAAAGAGCTGCTGGGGATCACCATCATGGAA
AGAAGCAGCTTCGAGAAGAATCCCATCGACTTTCTGGAAGCCAAGGGCTACAAAGAAGTGAAAAAGGACC
TGATCATCAAGCTGCCTAAGTACTCCCTGTTCGAGCTGGAAAACGGCCGGAAGAGAATGCTGGCCTCTGC
CGGCGAACTGCAGAAGGGAAACGAACTGGCCCTGCCCTCCAAATATGTGAACTTCCTGTACCTGGCCAGC
CACTATGAGAAGCTGAAGGGCTCCCCCGAGGATAATGAGCAGAAACAGCTGTTTGTGGAACAGCACAAGC
ACTACCTGGACGAGATCATCGAGCAGATCAGCGAGTTCTCCAAGAGAGTGATCCTGGCCGACGCTAATCT
GGACAAAGTGCTGTCCGCCTACAACAAGCACCGGGATAAGCCCATCAGAGAGCAGGCCGAGAATATCATC
CACCTGTTTACCCTGACCAATCTGGGAGCCCCTGCCGCCTTCAAGTACTTTGACACCACCATCGACCGGA
AGAGGTACACCAGCACCAAAGAGGTGCTGGACGCCACCCTGATCCACCAGAGCATCACCGGCCTGTACGA
GACACGGATCGACCTGTCTCAGCTGGGAGGCGACAAGCGTCCTGCTGCTACTAAGAAAGCTGGTCAAGCT
AAGAAAAAGAAAGCTAGCGGCAGCGGCGCCACCAACTTCAGCCTGCTGAAGCAGGCCGGCGACGTGGAGG
AGAACCCCGGCCCCATGGCCAAGTTGACCAGTGCCGTTCCGGTGCTCACCGCGCGCGACGTCGCCGGAGC
GGTCGAGTTCTGGACCGACCGGCTCGGGTTCTCCCGGGACTTCGTGGAGGACGACTTCGCCGGTGTGGTC
CGGGACGACGTGACCCTGTTCATCAGCGCGGTCCAGGACCAGGTGGTGCCGGACAACACCCTGGCCTGGG
TGTGGGTGCGCGGCCTGGACGAGCTGTACGCCGAGTGGTCGGAGGTCGTGTCCACGAACTTCCGGGACGC
CTCCGGGCCGGCCATGACCGAGATCGGCGAGCAGCCGTGGGGGCGGGAGTTCGCCCTGCGCGACCCGGCC
GGCAACTGCGTGCACTTCGTGGCCGAGGAGCAGGACTGATAGGGATAACAGGGTAATCGATATCAAGCTT
ATCGATAATCAACCTCTGGATTACAAAATTTGTGAAAGATTGACTGGTATTCTTAACTATGTTGCTCCTT
TTACGCTATGTGGATACGCTGCTTTAATGCCTTTGTATCATGCTATTGCTTCCCGTATGGCTTTCATTTT
CTCCTCCTTGTATAAATCCTGGTTGCTGTCTCTTTATGAGGAGTTGTGGCCCGTTGTCAGGCAACGTGGC
GTGGTGTGCACTGTGTTTGCTGACGCAACCCCCACTGGTTGGGGCATTGCCACCACCTGTCAGCTCCTTT
CCGGGACTTTCGCTTTCCCCCTCCCTATTGCCACGGCGGAACTCATCGCCGCCTGCCTTGCCCGCTGCTG
GACAGGGGCTCGGCTGTTGGGCACTGACAATTCCGTGGTGTTGTCGGGGAAATCATCGTCCTTTCCTTGG
CTGCTCGCCTGTGTTGCCACCTGGATTCTGCGCGGGACGTCCTTCTGCTACGTCCCTTCGGCCCTCAATC
CAGCGGACCTTCCTTCCCGCGGCCTGCTGCCGGCTCTGCGGCCTCTTCCGCGTCTTCGCCTTCGCCCTCA
GACGAGTCGGATCTCCCTTTGGGCCGCCTCCCCGCATCGATACCGTCGACCTCGAGACCTAGAAAAACAT
GGAGCAATCACAAGTAGCAATACAGCAGCTACCAATGCTGATTGTGCCTGGCTAGAAGCACAAGAGGAGG
AGGAGGTGGGTTTTCCAGTCACACCTCAGGTACCTTTAAGACCAATGACTTACAAGGCAGCTGTAGATCT
TAGCCACTTTTTAAAAGAAAAGGGGGGACTGGAAGGGCTAATTCACTCCCAACGAAGACAAGATATCCTT
GATCTGTGGATCTACCACACACAAGGCTACTTCCCTGATTGGCAGAACTACACACCAGGGCCAGGGATCA
GATATCCACTGACCTTTGGATGGTGCTACAAGCTAGTACCAGTTGAGCAAGAGAAGGTAGAAGAAGCCAA
TGAAGGAGAGAACACCCGCTTGTTACACCCTGTGAGCCTGCATGGGATGGATGACCCGGAGAGAGAAGTA
TTAGAGTGGAGGTTTGACAGCCGCCTAGCATTTCATCACATGGCCCGAGAGCTGCATCCGGACTGTACTG
GGTCTCTCTGGTTAGACCAGATCTGAGCCTGGGAGCTCTCTGGCTAACTAGGGAACCCACTGCTTAAGCC
TCAATAAAGCTTGCCTTGAGTGCTTCAAGTAGTGTGTGCCCGTCTGTTGTGTGACTCTGGTAACTAGAGA
TCCCTCAGACCCTTTTAGTCAGTGTGGAAAATCTCTAGCAGGGCCCGTTTAAACCCGCTGATCAGCCTCG
ACTGTGCCTTCTAGTTGCCAGCCATCTGTTGTTTGCCCCTCCCCCGTGCCTTCCTTGACCCTGGAAGGTG
CCACTCCCACTGTCCTTTCCTAATAAAATGAGGAAATTGCATCGCATTGTCTGAGTAGGTGTCATTCTAT
TCTGGGGGGTGGGGTGGGGCAGGACAGCAAGGGGGAGGATTGGGAAGACAATAGCAGGCATGCTGGGGAT
GCGGTGGGCTCTATGGCTTCTGAGGCGGAAAGAACCAGCTGGGGCTCTAGGGGGTATCCCC
[124 nt withheld, positions 6292-6415]
C
[91 nt withheld, positions 6417-6507]
A
[49 nt withheld, positions 6509-6557]
CCTTTGACGTTGGAGTCCACGTTCTTT
[37 nt withheld, positions 6585-6621]
ACCCTATCTCGGTCTATTCTTTTGATTTATAAGGGATTTTGCCGATTTCGGCCTATTGGTTAAAAAATGA
GCTGATTTAACAAAAATTTAACGCGAATTAATTCTGTGGAATGTGTGTCAGTTAGGGTGTGGAAAGTCCC
CAGGCTCCCCAGCAGGCAGAAGTATGCAAAGCATGCATCTCAATTAGTCAGCAACCAGGTGTGGAAAGTC
CCCAGGCTCCCCAGCAGGCAGAAGTATGCAAAGCATGCATCTCAATTAGTCAGCAACCATAGTCCCGCCC
CTAACTCCGCCCATCCCGCCCCTAACTCCGCCCAGTTCCGCCCATTCTCCGCCCCATGGCTGACTAATTT
TTTTTATTTATGCAGAGGCCGAGGCCGCCTCTGCCTCTGAGCTATTCCAGAAGTAGTGAGGAGGCTTTTT
TGGAGGCCTAGGCTTTTGCAAAAAGCTCCCGGGAGCTTGTATATCCATTTTCGGATCTGATCAGCACGTG
TTGACAATTAATCATCGGCATAGTATATCGGCATAGTATAATACGACAAGGTGAGGAACTAAACCATGGC
CAAGTTGACCAGTGCCGTTCCGGTGCTCACCGCGCGCGACGTCGCCGGAGCGGTCGAGTTCTGGACCGAC
CGGCTCGGGTTCTCCCGGGACTTCGTGGAGGACGACTTCGCCGGTGTGGTCCGGGACGACGTGACCCTGT
TCATCAGCGCGGTCCAGGACCAGGTGGTGCCGGACAACACCCTGGCCTGGGTGTGGGTGCGCGGCCTGGA
CGAGCTGTACGCCGAGTGGTCGGAGGTCGTGTCCACGAACTTCCGGGACGCCTCCGGGCCGGCCATGACC
GAGATCGGCGAGCAGCCGTGGGGGCGGGAGTTCGCCCTGCGCGACCCGGCCGGCAACTGCGTGCACTTCG
TGGCCGAGGAGCAGGACTGACACGTGCTACGAGATTTCGATTCCACCGCCGCCTTCTATGAAAGGTTGGG
CTTCGGAATCGTTTTCCGGGACGCCGGCTGGATGATCCTCCAGCGCGGGGATCTCATGCTGGAGTTCTTC
GCCCACCCCAACTTGTTTATTGCAGCTTATAATGGTTACAAATAAAGCAATAGCATCACAAATTTCACAA
ATAAAGCATTTTTTTCACTGCATTCTAGTTGTGGTTTGTCCAAACTCATCAATGTATCTTATCATGTCTG
TATACCGTCGACCTCTAGCTAGAGCTTGGCGTAATCATGGTCATAGCTGTTTCCTGTGTGAAATTGTTAT
CCGCTCACAATTCCACACAACATACGAGCCGGAAGCATAAAGTGTAAAGCCTGGGGTGCCTAATGAGTGA
GCTAACTCACATTAATTGCGTTGCGCTCACTGCCCGCTTTCCAGTCGGGAAACCTGTCGTGCCAGCTGCA
TTAATGAATCGGCCAACGCGCGGGGAGAGGCGGTTTGCGTATTGGGCGCTCTTCCGCTTCCTCGCTCACT
GACTCGCTGCGCTCGGTCGTTCGGCTGCGGCGAGCGGTATCAGCTCACTCAAAGGCGGTAATACGGTTAT
CCACAGAATCAGGGGATAACGCAGGAAAGAACATGTGAGCAAAAGGCCAGCAAAAGGCCAGGAACCGTAA
AAAGGCCGCGTTGCTGGCGTTTTTCCATAGGCTCCGCCCCCCTGACGAGCATCACAAAAATCGACGCTCA
AGTCAGAGGTGGCGAAACCCGACAGGACTATAAAGATACCAGGCGTTTCCCCCTGGAAGCTCCCTCGTGC
GCTCTCCTGTTCCGACCCTGCCGCTTACCGGATACCTGTCCGCCTTTCTCCCTTCGGGAAGCGTGGCGCT
TTCTCATAGCTCACGCTGTAGGTATCTCAGTTCGGTGTAGGTCGTTCGCTCCAAGCTGGGCTGTGTGCAC
GAACCCCCCGTTCAGCCCGACCGCTGCGCCTTATCCGGTAACTATCGTCTTGAGTCCAACCCGGTAAGAC
ACGACTTATCGCCACTGGCAGCAGCCACTGGTAACAGGATTAGCAGAGCGAGGTATGTAGGCGGTGCTAC
AGAGTTCTTGAAGTGGTGGCCTAACTACGGCTACACTAGAAGAACAGTATTTGGTATCTGCGCTCTGCTG
AAGCCAGTTACCTTCGGAAAAAGAGTTGGTAGCTCTTGATCCGGCAAACAAACCACCGCTGGTAGCGGTG
GTTTTTTTGTTTGCAAGCAGCAGATTACGCGCAGAAAAAAAGGATCTCAAGAAGATCCTTTGATCTTTTC
TACGGGGTCTGACGCTCAGTGGAACGAAAACTCACGTTAAGGGATTTTGGTCATGAGATTATCAAAAAGG
ATCTTCACCTAGATCCTTTTAAATTAAAAATGAAGTTTTAAATCAATCTAAAGTATATATGAGTAAACTT
GGTCTGACAGTTACCAATGCTTAATCAGTGAGGCACCTATCTCAGCGATCTGTCTATTTCGTTCATCCAT
AGTTGCCTGACTCCCCGTCGTGTAGATAACTACGATACGGGAGGGCTTACCATCTGGCCCCAGTGCTGCA
ATGATACCGCGAGACCCACGCTCACCGGCTCCAGATTTATCAGCAATAAACCAGCCAGCCGGAAGGGCCG
AGCGCAGAAGTGGTCCTGCAACTTTATCCGCCTCCATCCAGTCTATTAATTGTTGCCGGGAAGCTAGAGT
AAGTAGTTCGCCAGTTAATAGTTTGCGCAACGTTGTTGCCATTGCTACAGGCATCGTGGTGTCACGCTCG
TCGTTTGGTATGGCTTCATTCAGCTCCGGTTCCCAACGATCAAGGCGAGTTACATGATCCCCCATGTTGT
GCAAAAAAGCGGTTAGCTCCTTCGGTCCTCCGATCGTTGTCAGAAGTAAGTTGGCCGCAGTGTTATCACT
CATGGTTATGGCAGCACTGCATAATTCTCTTACTGTCATGCCATCCGTAAGATGCTTTTCTGTGACTGGT
GAGTACTCAACCAAGTCATTCTGAGAATAGTGTATGCGGCGACCGAGTTGCTCTTGCCCGGCGTCAATAC
GGGATAATACCGCGCCACATAGCAGAACTTTAAAAGTGCTCATCATTGGAAAACGTTCTTCGGGGCGAAA
ACTCTCAAGGATCTTACCGCTGTTGAGATCCAGTTCGATGTAACCCACTCGTGCACCCAACTGATCTTCA
GCATCTTTTACTTTCACCAGCGTTTCTGGGTGAGCAAAAACAGGAAGGCAAAATGCCGCAAAAAAGGGAA
TAAGGGCGACACGGAAATGTTGAATACTCATACTCTTCCTTTTTCAATATTATTGAAGCATTTATCAGGG
TTATTGTCTCATGAGCGGATACATATTTGAATGTATTTAGAAAAATAAACAAATAGGGGTTCCGCGCACA
TTTCCCCGAAAAGTGCCACCTGACGTCGACGGATCGGGAGATCTCCCGATCCCCTATGGTGCACTCTCAG
TACAATCTGCTCTGATGCCGCATAGTTAAGCCAGTATCTGCTCCCTGCTTGTGTGTTGGAGGTCGCTGAG
TAGTGCGCGAGCAAAATTTAAGCTACAACAAGGCAAGGCTTGACCGACAATTGCATGAAGAATCTGCTTA
GGGTTAGGCGTTTTGCGCTGCTTCGCGATGTACGGGCCAGATATACGCGTTGACATTGATTATTGACTAG
TTATTAATAGTAATCAATTACGGGGTCATTAGTTCATAGCCCATATATGGAGTTCCGCGTTACATAACTT
ACGGTAAATGGCCCGCCTGGCTGACCGCCCAACGACCCCCGCCCATTGACGTCAATAATGACGTATGTTC
CCATAGTAACGCCAATAGGGACTTTCCATTGACGTCAATGGGTGGAGTATTTACGGTAAACTGCCCACTT
GGCAGTACATCAAGTGTATCATATGCCAAGTACGCCCCCTATTGACGTCAATGACGGTAAATGGCCCGCC
TGGCATTATGCCCAGTACATGACCTTATGGGACTTTCCTACTTGGCAGTACATCTACGTATTAGTCATCG
CTATTACCATGGTGATGCGGTTTTGGCAGTACATCAATGGGCGTGGATAGCGGTTTGACTCACGGGGATT
TCCAAGTCTCCACCCCATTGACGTCAATGGGAGTTTGTTTTGGCACCAAAATCAACGGGACTTTCCAAAA
TGTCGTAACAACTCCGCCCCATTGACGCAAATGGGCGGTAGGCGTGTACGGTGGGAGGTCTATATAAGCA
GCGCGTTTTGCCTGTACTGGGTCTCTCTGGTTAGACCAGATCTGAGCCTGGGAGCTCTCTGGCTAACTAG
GGAACCCACTGCTTAAGCCTCAATAAAGCTTGCCTTGAGTGCTTCAAGTAGTGTGTGCCCGTCTGTTGTG
TGACTCTGGTAACTAGAGATCCCTCAGACCCTTTTAGTCAGTGTGGAAAATCTCTAGCAGTGGCGCCCGA
ACAGGGACTTGAAAGCGAAAGGGAAACCAGAGGAGCTCTCTCGACGCAGGACTCGGCTTGCTGAAGCGCG
CACGGCAAGAGGCGAGGGGCGGCGACTGGTGAGTACGCCAAAAATTTTGACTAGCGGAGGCTAGAAGGAG
AGAGATGGGTGCGAGAGCGTCAGTATTAAGCGGGGGAGAATTAGATCGCGATGGGAAAAAATTCGGTTAA
GGCCAGGGGGAAAGAAAAAATATAAATTAAAACATATAGTATGGGCAAGCAGGGAGCTAGAACGATTCGC
AGTTAATCCTGGCCTGTTAGAAACATCAGAAGGCTGTAGACAAATACTGGGACAGCTACAACCATCCCTT
CAGACAGGATCAGAAGAACTTAGATCATTATATAATACAGTAGCAACCCTCTATTGTGTGCATCAAAGGA
TAGAGATAAAAGACACCAAGGAAGCTTTAGACAAGATAGAGGAAGAGCAAAACAAAAGTAAGACCACCGC
ACAGCAAGCGGCCGCTGATCTTCAGACCTGGAGGAGGAGATATGAGGGACAATTGGAGAAGTGAATTATA
TAAATATAAAGTAGTAAAAATTGAACCATTAGGAGTAGCACCCACCAAGGCAAAGAGAAGAGTGGTGCAG
AGAGAAAAAAGAGCAGTGGGAATAGGAGCTTTGTTCCTTGGGTTCTTGGGAGCAGCAGGAAGCACTATGG
GCGCAGCGTCAATGACGCTGACGGTACAGGCCAGACAATTATTGTCTGGTATAGTGCAGCAGCAGAACAA
TTTGCTGAGGGCTATTGAGGCGCAACAGCATCTGTTGCAACTCACAGTCTGGGGCATCAAGCAGCTCCAG
GCAAGAATCCTGGCTGTGGAAAGATACCTAAAGGATCAACAGCTCCTGGGGATTTGGGGTTGCTCTGGAA
AACTCATTTGCACCACTGCTGTGCCTTGGAATGCTAGTTGGAGTAATAAATCTCTGGAACAGATTTGGAA
TCACACGACCTGGATGGAGTGGGACAGAGAAATTAACAATTACACAAGCTTAATACACTCCTTAATTGAA
GAATCGCAAAACCAGCAAGAAAAGAATGAACAAGAATTATTGGAATTAGATAAATGGGCAAGTTTGTGGA
ATTGGTTTAACATAACAAATTGGCTGTGGTATATAAAATTATTCATAATGATAGTAGGAGGCTTGGTAGG
TTTAAGAATAGTTTTTGCTGTACTTTCTATAGTGAATAGAGTTAGGCAGGGATATTCACCATTATCGTTT
CAGACCCACCTCCCAACCCCGAGGGGACCCGACAGGCCCGAAGGAATAGAAGAAGAAGGTGGAGAGAGAG
ACAGAGACAGATCCATTCGATTAGTGAACGGATCGGCACTGCGTGCGCCAATTCTGCAGACAAATGGCAG
TATTCATCCACAATTTTAAAAGAAAAGGGGGGATTGGGGGGTACAGTGCAGGGGAAAGAATAGTAGACAT
AATAGCAACAGACATACAAACTAAAGAATTACAAAAACAAATTACAAAAATTCAAAATTTTCGGGTTTAT
TACAGGGACAGCAGAGATCCAGTTTGGTTAATTAGGGATAACAGGGTAATGGATCCGCGAAAAGTCCGGA
ATTCGAGTGGCTCCGGTGCCCGTCAGTGGGCAGAGCGCACATCGCCCACAGTCCCCGAGAAGTTGGGGGG
AGGGGTCGGCAATTGAACCGGTGCCTAGAGAAGGTGGCGCGGGGTAAACTGGGAAAGTGATGTCGTGTAC
TGGCTCCGCCTTTTTCCCGAGGGTGGGGGAGAACCGTATATAAGTGCAGTAGTCGCCGTGAACGTTCTTT
TTCGCAACGGGTTTGCCGCCAGAACACAGGTGTCGTGACGCGGGAT
Features (pLannotate 1.2.2; 32 found; start..end, strand, type, name):
     64..1665    +  CDS            Cas9(N): N-terminal portion of Streptococcus pyogenes Cas9 (Zetsche et al., 2015)
   1666..4164    +  CDS            Cas9(C): C-terminal portion of Streptococcus pyogenes Cas9 (Zetsche et al., 2015)
   4285..4659    +  CDS            BleoR: antibiotic-binding protein; Sh ble from Streptoalloteichus hindustanus; confers resistance to bleomycin, phleomycin, and Zeocin™
   4677..4697    +  misc_feature   MCS (fragment): pBluescript multiple cloning site
   4697..5285    +  misc_feature   WPRE: woodchuck hepatitis virus posttranscriptional regulatory element
   5222..5803    +  CDS            nef (fragment): NEF_HV1H2 - Experimental evidence at protein level: Swiss-Prot protein existence level 1. Extracellular Nef protein targets CD4(+) T-lymphocytes for apoptosis by interacting with CXCR4 surface receptors. From Human immunodeficiency virus type 1 group M subtype B (isolate HXB2) (HIV-1).
   5810..5990    +  LTR            5' LTR (truncated): truncated 5' long terminal repeat (LTR) from HIV-1
   6022..6246    +  polyA_signal   bGH poly(A) signal: bovine growth hormone polyadenylation signal
   6250..6271    +  promoter       SV40 promoter (fragment): SV40 enhancer and early promoter
   6292..6720    +  rep_origin     f1 ori (sequence partly withheld): f1 bacteriophage origin of replication; arrow indicates direction of (+) strand synthesis
   6734..7063    +  promoter       SV40 promoter: SV40 enhancer and early promoter
   7111..7158    +  promoter       EM7 promoter: synthetic bacterial promoter&nbsp
   7177..7551    +  CDS            BleoR: antibiotic-binding protein; Sh ble from Streptoalloteichus hindustanus; confers resistance to bleomycin, phleomycin, and Zeocin™
   7561..7686    +  CDS            ble (fragment): BLE_KLEPN - Experimental evidence at protein level: Swiss-Prot protein existence level 1. Binding protein with a strong affinity to the bleomycin family of antibiotics. Binds to CL990; an antimitotic-antibiotic compound. From Klebsiella pneumoniae.
   7681..7802    +  polyA_signal   SV40 poly(A) signal: SV40 polyadenylation signal
   7873..7895    -  protein_bind   lac operator (fragment): The lac repressor binds to the lac operator to inhibit transcription in E. coli. This inhibition can be relieved by adding lactose or isopropyl-β-D-thiogalactopyranoside (IPTG). lac repressor encoded by lacI
   7899..7929    -  promoter       lac promoter: promoter for the E. coli lac operon
   7944..7965    -  protein_bind   CAP binding site: CAP binding activates transcription in the presence of cAMP. E. coli catabolite activator protein
   7978..8070    -  CDS            lacI (fragment): lac repressor; lacI; The lac repressor binds to the lac operator to inhibit transcription in E. coli. This inhibition can be relieved by adding lactose or isopropyl-β-D-thiogalactopyranoside (IPTG).
   8253..8841    -  rep_origin     ori: high-copy-number ColE1/pMB1/pBR322/pUC origin of replication
   9012..9872    -  CDS            AmpR: β-lactamase; bla; confers resistance to ampicillin, carbenicillin, and related antibiotics
   9873..9977    -  promoter       AmpR promoter: bla
  10036..10088   -  misc_feature   bom (fragment): basis of mobility region from pBR322
  10243..10622   +  enhancer       CMV enhancer: human cytomegalovirus immediate early enhancer
  10623..10822   +  promoter       CMV promoter: human cytomegalovirus (CMV) immediate early promoter
  10840..11020   +  LTR            5' LTR (truncated): truncated 5' long terminal repeat (LTR) from HIV-1
  11067..11192   +  misc_feature   HIV-1 Ψ: packaging signal of human immunodeficiency virus type 1
  11176..11539   +  CDS            HIV-1 gag (fragment): gag protein from human immunodeficiency virus 1; gag
  11685..11918   +  misc_feature   RRE: The Rev response element (RRE) of HIV-1 allows for Rev-dependent mRNA export from the nucleus to the cytoplasm.
  12295..12395   +  CDS            Rev (fragment): human immunodeficiency virus 1 (HIV-1) Rev protein; rev; enhances nuclear export of unspliced and incompletely spliced viral mRNAs
  12445..12562   +  misc_feature   cPPT/CTS: central polypurine tract and central termination sequence of HIV-1
  12669..12880   +  promoter       EF-1α core promoter: core promoter for human elongation factor EF-1α
