[The description below was written by a language model from this plasmid's Addgene catalogue record and pLannotate feature annotations shown in this document.]
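Description:
pAWp30 is a lentiviral transfer plasmid of about 12.9 kb built on the pFUGW backbone, designed to deliver a Cas9 expression cassette linked to a drug marker into mammalian cells. In bacteria it is maintained through a high-copy ColE1/pUC-type origin and selected with ampicillin via the β-lactamase gene. An f1 origin is also present. The viral portion has a third-generation layout. A CMV enhancer/promoter is fused to a truncated HIV-1 5' LTR to drive genomic RNA production in packaging cells. This is followed by the Ψ packaging signal with a partial gag sequence, the Rev response element for Rev-dependent nuclear export, and the cPPT/CTS element. A second truncated LTR sits downstream of the payload, followed by a bGH polyadenylation signal.

The payload is expressed from the short EF-1α core promoter (EFS). It consists of Streptococcus pyogenes Cas9, which the automated feature table annotates as contiguous N- and C-terminal portions that together form one continuous coding region. According to the construct name, Cas9 is joined through a P2A self-cleaving peptide to the Sh ble Zeocin resistance gene, although the P2A itself is not annotated in the table. One transcript therefore yields both the nuclease and the selection marker, and a WPRE downstream enhances expression of that transcript. Outside the viral region, the backbone carries a separate SV40/EM7-driven BleoR cassette with an SV40 polyadenylation signal. This cassette would not be packaged into virus.

The associated publication concerns multiplexed barcoded CRISPR-Cas9 screening. This suggests the plasmid is used to generate Zeocin-selected cell lines that stably express Cas9 and can then receive guide RNA libraries.
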