Addgene plasmid #73857: pAWp30
Purpose: pFUGW-EFSp-Cas9-P2A-Zeo
Depositing lab: Timothy Lu. Depositing organization: Massachusetts Institute of Technology. Publication: Multiplexed barcoded CRISPR-Cas9 screening enabled by CombiGEM. Wong AS, Choi GC, Cui CH, Pregernig G, Milani P, Adam M, Perli SD, Kazer SW, Gaillard A, Hermann M, Shalek AK, Fraenkel E, Lu TK. Proc Natl Acad Sci U S A. 2016 Feb 10. pii: 201517883. 10.1073/pnas.1517883113 PubMed 26864203.
Backbone
  Vector backbone: pFUGW
  Vector type: Lentiviral
Growth in bacteria
  Bacterial resistance: Ampicillin, 100 μg/mL
  Growth temperature: 37°C
  Growth strain: NEB Stable
  Copy number: Unknown
Gene/Insert
  Gene/Insert name: EFSp-Cas9-P2A-Zeo
Terms and licenses: Academic/Nonprofit Terms; Industry Terms: Not Available to Industry
How to cite: pAWp30 was a gift from Timothy Lu (Addgene plasmid # 73857 ; http://n2t.net/addgene:73857 ; RRID:Addgene_73857)
