>Addgene plasmid #73857 | pAWp30 | addgene partial sequence | sequence record 138719 | EF1a-F_alt 5'-gccgtgaacgttctttttc-3'
GACGCGGGATCTAGAGGCCACCATGGCCCCAAAGAAGAAGCGGAAGGTCGGTATCCACGGAGTCCCAGCA
GCCGACAAGAAGTACAGCATCGGCCTGGACATCGGCACCAACTCTGTGGGCTGGGCCGTGATCACCGACG
AGTACAAGGTGCCCAGCAAGAAATTCAAGGTGCTGGGCAACACCGACCGGCACAGCATCAAGAAGAACCT
GATCGGAGCCCTGCTGTTCGACAGCGGCGAAACAGCCGAGGCCACCCGGCTGAAGAGAACCGCCAGAAGA
AGATACACCAGACGGAAGAACCGGATCTGCTATCTGCAAGAGATCTTCAGCAACGAGATGGCCAAGGTGG
ACGACAGCTTCTTCCACAGACTGGAAGAGTCCTTCCTGGTGGAAGAGGATAAGAAGCACGAGCGGCACCC
CATCTTCGGCAACATCGTGGACGAGGTGGCCTACCACGAGAAGTACCCCACCATCTACCACCTGAGAAAG
AAACTGGTGGACAGCACCGACAAGGCCGACCTGCGGCTGATCTATCTGGCCCTGGCCCACATGATCAAGT
TCCGGGGCCACTTCCTGATCGAGGGCGACCTGAACCCCGACAACAGCGACGTGGACAAGCTGTTCATCCA
GCTGGTGCAGACCTACAACCAGCTGTTCGAGGAAAACCCCATCAACGCCAGCGGCGTGGACGCCAAGGCC
ATCCTGTCTGCCAGACTGAGCAAGAGCAGACGGCTGGAAAATCTGATCGCCCAGCTGCCCGGCGAGAAGA
AGAATGGCCTGTTCGGAAACCTGATTGCCCTGAGCCTGGGCCTGACCCCCAACTTCAAGAGCAACTTCGA
CCTGGCCGAGGATGCCAAACTGCAGCTGAGCAAGGACACCTACGACGACGACCT
