>Addgene plasmid #73857 | pAWp30 | addgene partial sequence | sequence record 138721 | Zeo-R 5'-ctgatgaacagggtcacgtc-3'
ACCCGAGCCGGTCGGTCCAGAACTCGACCGCTCCGGCGACGTCGCGCGCGGTGAGCACCGGAACGGCACT
GGTCAACTTGGCCATGGGGCCGGGGTTCTCCTCCACGTC
